Addgene plasmid #11386: pARF6(T27N)-CFP
Depositing lab: Joel Swanson. Depositing organization: University of Michigan. Publication: A Phosphatidylinositol-3-Kinase-Dependent Signal Transition Regulates ARF1 and ARF6 during Fcgamma Receptor-Mediated Phagocytosis. Beemiller P, Hoppe AD, Swanson JA. PLoS Biol. 2006 May 9. 4(6):e162. 10.1371/journal.pbio.0040162 PubMed 16669702.
Backbone
  Vector backbone: pECFP-N1
  Backbone manufacturer: Clontech
  Backbone size w/o insert (bp): 4733
  Vector type: Mammalian Expression
  Selectable markers: Neomycin (select with G418)
Growth in bacteria
  Bacterial resistance: Kanamycin, 50 μg/mL
  Growth temperature: 37°C
  Growth strain: DH5alpha
  Copy number: High Copy
Gene/Insert
  Gene/Insert name: ADP Ribosylation Factor 6 (alt names: ARF6(T27N); CFP)
  Species: H. sapiens (human)
  Insert size (bp): 527
  Mutation: Changed Threonine 27 to Asparagine.
  GenBank ID: NP_001654
  Entrez Gene: ARF6
  Tag / fusion protein: CFP (C terminal on backbone)
  Cloning method: Restriction Enzyme; 5′ cloning site EcoRI (not destroyed); 3′ cloning site KpnI (not destroyed)
  Sequencing primers: 5′ GGTGGGAGGTCTATATAAGCAGAGCTGGTT; 3′ CCCCGGTGAACAGCTCCTCGCCCTTGCTCA
Resource information
  A portion of this plasmid was derived from a plasmid made by: hARF6 was obtained from the UMR cDNA Resource center (www.cDNA.org) and mutagenized using site-directed mutagenesis.
Terms and licenses: Academic/Nonprofit Terms; Industry Terms: Not Available to Industry
Depositor comments: Encodes a CFP fusion to the C-terminus of constitutively-inactive ARF6. CFP is the monomeric (A207K) version of ECFP.
How to cite: pARF6(T27N)-CFP was a gift from Joel Swanson (Addgene plasmid # 11386 ; http://n2t.net/addgene:11386 ; RRID:Addgene_11386)
