[The description below was written by a language model from this plasmid's Addgene catalogue record, the feature table of its GenBank file and pLannotate feature annotations shown in this document.]
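Description:
pARF6(T27N)-CFP is a mammalian expression plasmid built on the Clontech pECFP-N1 backbone, encoding human ADP-ribosylation factor 6 carrying a threonine-27-to-asparagine substitution fused at its C-terminus to cyan fluorescent protein. The ARF6 coding sequence was placed between the EcoRI and KpnI sites of the multiple cloning site, both of which remain intact. It sits downstream of the human cytomegalovirus immediate early enhancer and promoter and in line with the fluorescent protein reading frame, so a single ARF6(T27N)-CFP fusion is produced and terminated by the SV40 polyadenylation signal. The depositor notes that the fluorophore is the monomeric A207K form of ECFP, consistent with its annotation as mECFP, and describes the T27N mutant as constitutively inactive.

The plasmid is about 5.25 kb and replicates at high copy in E. coli from a pUC-type ColE1 origin; an f1 origin is also present. A single Tn5 aminoglycoside phosphotransferase gene serves as the selectable marker in both hosts: a bacterial promoter drives it for kanamycin selection, while the SV40 enhancer and early promoter, with the HSV TK polyadenylation signal, drives it for G418 selection of transfected mammalian cells. Short annotated fragments such as the large T antigen, ble and bGH poly(A) matches appear to be backbone remnants rather than functional elements. The separate GenBank record covers only a 1,038 bp portion and annotates just a Kozak consensus and two primer binding sites for EGFP-family sequences.

The associated publication concerns the regulation of ARF1 and ARF6 during Fcγ receptor-mediated phagocytosis, suggesting use in live-cell fluorescence imaging of the inactive GTPase, although the record does not detail specific assays.
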