Features (pLannotate 1.2.2; 16 found; start..end, strand, type, name):
     61..364     +  enhancer       CMV enhancer: human cytomegalovirus immediate early enhancer
    365..568     +  promoter       CMV promoter: human cytomegalovirus (CMV) immediate early promoter
    591..634     +  misc_feature   MCS (fragment): multiple cloning site
    635..1159    +  CDS            ARF6: ARF6_HUMAN - Experimental evidence at protein level: Swiss-Prot protein existence level 1. (Microbial infection) Functions as an allosteric activator of the cholera toxin catalytic subunit, an ADP-ribosyltransferase. From Homo sapiens (Human).
   1162..1188    +  misc_feature   MCS (fragment): multiple cloning site
   1196..1912    +  CDS            mECFP: mECFP is a basic (constitutively fluorescent) cyan fluorescent protein published in 2006, derived from Aequorea victoria.
   1932..2015    +  CDS            large T antigen (fragment): large T antigen from SV40 (simian virus 40)
   2038..2159    +  polyA_signal   SV40 poly(A) signal: SV40 polyadenylation signal
   2193..2621    -  rep_origin     f1 ori (sequence partly withheld): f1 bacteriophage origin of replication; arrow indicates direction of (+) strand synthesis
   2648..2752    +  promoter       AmpR promoter: bla
   2754..3111    +  promoter       SV40 promoter: SV40 enhancer and early promoter
   3146..3940    +  CDS            NeoR/KanR: aminoglycoside phosphotransferase from Tn5; aph(3')-II (or nptII); confers resistance to neomycin, kanamycin, and G418 (Geneticin®)
   3961..4113    +  CDS            ble (fragment): BLE_KLEPN - Experimental evidence at protein level: Swiss-Prot protein existence level 1. Binding protein with a strong affinity to the bleomycin family of antibiotics. Binds to CL990; an antimitotic-antibiotic compound. From Klebsiella pneumoniae.
   4172..4219    +  polyA_signal   HSV TK poly(A) signal: herpes simplex virus thymidine kinase polyadenylation signal (Cole and Stacy, 1985)
   4310..4326    -  polyA_signal   bGH poly(A) signal (fragment): bovine growth hormone polyadenylation signal
   4548..5136    +  rep_origin     ori: high-copy-number ColE1/pMB1/pBR322/pUC origin of replication
>Addgene plasmid #11386 | pARF6(T27N)-CFP | addgene full sequence | sequence record 242040 | Addgene NGS Result
TAGTTATTAATAGTAATCAATTACGGGGTCATTAGTTCATAGCCCATATATGGAGTTCCGCGTTACATAA
CTTACGGTAAATGGCCCGCCTGGCTGACCGCCCAACGACCCCCGCCCATTGACGTCAATAATGACGTATG
TTCCCATAGTAACGCCAATAGGGACTTTCCATTGACGTCAATGGGTGGAGTATTTACGGTAAACTGCCCA
CTTGGCAGTACATCAAGTGTATCATATGCCAAGTACGCCCCCTATTGACGTCAATGACGGTAAATGGCCC
GCCTGGCATTATGCCCAGTACATGACCTTATGGGACTTTCCTACTTGGCAGTACATCTACGTATTAGTCA
TCGCTATTACCATGGTGATGCGGTTTTGGCAGTACATCAATGGGCGTGGATAGCGGTTTGACTCACGGGG
ATTTCCAAGTCTCCACCCCATTGACGTCAATGGGAGTTTGTTTTGGCACCAAAATCAACGGGACTTTCCA
AAATGTCGTAACAACTCCGCCCCATTGACGCAAATGGGCGGTAGGCGTGTACGGTGGGAGGTCTATATAA
GCAGAGCTGGTTTAGTGAACCGTCAGATCCGCTAGCGCTACCGGACTCAGATCTCGAGCTCAAGCTTCGA
ATTCATGGGGAAGGTGCTATCCAAAATCTTCGGGAACAAGGAAATGCGGATCCTCATGTTGGGCCTGGAC
GCGGCCGGCAAGAATACAATCCTGTACAAGTTGAAGCTGGGCCAGTCGGTGACCACCATTCCCACTGTGG
GTTTCAACGTGGAGACGGTGACTTACAAAAATGTCAAGTTCAACGTATGGGATGTGGGCGGCCAGGACAA
GATCCGGCCGCTCTGGCGGCATTACTACACTGGGACCCAAGGTCTCATCTTCGTAGTGGACTGCGCCGAC
CGCGACCGCATCGATGAGGCTCGCCAGGAGCTGCACCGCATTATCAATGACCGGGAGATGAGGGACGCCA
TAATCCTCATCTTCGCCAACAAGCAGGACCTGCCCGATGCCATGAAACCCCACGAGATCCAGGAGAAACT
GGGCCTGACCCGGATTCGGGACAGGAACTGGTATGTGCAGCCCTCCTGTGCCACCTCAGGGGACGGACTC
TATGAGGGGCTCACATGGTTAACCTCTAACTACAAATCTTTGGTACCGCGGGCCCGGGATCCACCGGTCG
CCACCATGGTGAGCAAGGGCGAGGAGCTGTTCACCGGGGTGGTGCCCATCCTGGTCGAGCTGGACGGCGA
CGTAAACGGCCACAAGTTCAGCGTGTCCGGCGAGGGCGAGGGCGATGCCACCTACGGCAAGCTGACCCTG
AAGTTCATCTGCACCACCGGCAAGCTGCCCGTGCCCTGGCCCACCCTCGTGACCACCCTGACCTGGGGCG
TGCAGTGCTTCAGCCGCTACCCCGACCACATGAAGCAGCACGACTTCTTCAAGTCCGCCATGCCCGAAGG
CTACGTCCAGGAGCGCACCATCTTCTTCAAGGACGACGGCAACTACAAGACCCGCGCCGAGGTGAAGTTC
GAGGGCGACACCCTGGTGAACCGCATCGAGCTGAAGGGCATCGACTTCAAGGAGGACGGCAACATCCTGG
GGCACAAGCTGGAGTACAACTACATCAGCCACAACGTCTATATCACCGCCGACAAGCAGAAGAACGGCAT
CAAGGCCAACTTCAAGATCCGCCACAACATCGAGGACGGCAGCGTGCAGCTCGCCGACCACTACCAGCAG
AACACCCCCATCGGCGACGGCCCCGTGCTGCTGCCCGACAACCACTACCTGAGCACCCAGTCCAAACTGA
GCAAAGACCCCAACGAGAAGCGCGATCACATGGTCCTGCTGGAGTTCGTGACCGCCGCCGGGATCACTCT
CGGCATGGACGAGCTGTACAAGTAAAGCGGCCGCGACTCTAGATCATAATCAGCCATACCACATTTGTAG
AGGTTTTACTTGCTTTAAAAAACCTCCCACACCTCCCCCTGAACCTGAAACATAAAATGAATGCAATTGT
TGTTGTTAACTTGTTTATTGCAGCTTATAATGGTTACAAATAAAGCAATAGCATCACAAATTTCACAAAT
AAAGCATTTTTTTCACTGCATTCTAGTTGTGGTTTGTCCAAACTCATCAATGTATCTTAAGGCGTAAATT
GTAAGCGTTAATATTTTGTTAAAATTCGCGTTAAATTTTTGTTAAATCAGCTCATTTTTTAACCAATAGG
CCGAAATCGGCAAAATCCCTTATAAATCAAAAGAATAGACCGAGATAGGGT
[37 nt withheld, positions 2292-2328]
AAAGAACGTGGACTCCAACGTCAAAGG
[49 nt withheld, positions 2356-2404]
T
[91 nt withheld, positions 2406-2496]
G
[124 nt withheld, positions 2498-2621]
CAGGTGGCACTTTTCGGGGAAATGTGCGCGGAACCCCTATTTGTTTATTTTTCTAAATACATTCAAATAT
GTATCCGCTCATGAGACAATAACCCTGATAAATGCTTCAATAATATTGAAAAAGGAAGAGTCCTGAGGCG
GAAAGAACCAGCTGTGGAATGTGTGTCAGTTAGGGTGTGGAAAGTCCCCAGGCTCCCCAGCAGGCAGAAG
TATGCAAAGCATGCATCTCAATTAGTCAGCAACCAGGTGTGGAAAGTCCCCAGGCTCCCCAGCAGGCAGA
AGTATGCAAAGCATGCATCTCAATTAGTCAGCAACCATAGTCCCGCCCCTAACTCCGCCCATCCCGCCCC
TAACTCCGCCCAGTTCCGCCCATTCTCCGCCCCATGGCTGACTAATTTTTTTTATTTATGCAGAGGCCGA
GGCCGCCTCGGCCTCTGAGCTATTCCAGAAGTAGTGAGGAGGCTTTTTTGGAGGCCTAGGCTTTTGCAAA
GATCGATCAAGAGACAGGATGAGGATCGTTTCGCATGATTGAACAAGATGGATTGCACGCAGGTTCTCCG
GCCGCTTGGGTGGAGAGGCTATTCGGCTATGACTGGGCACAACAGACAATCGGCTGCTCTGATGCCGCCG
TGTTCCGGCTGTCAGCGCAGGGGCGCCCGGTTCTTTTTGTCAAGACCGACCTGTCCGGTGCCCTGAATGA
ACTGCAAGACGAGGCAGCGCGGCTATCGTGGCTGGCCACGACGGGCGTTCCTTGCGCAGCTGTGCTCGAC
GTTGTCACTGAAGCGGGAAGGGACTGGCTGCTATTGGGCGAAGTGCCGGGGCAGGATCTCCTGTCATCTC
ACCTTGCTCCTGCCGAGAAAGTATCCATCATGGCTGATGCAATGCGGCGGCTGCATACGCTTGATCCGGC
TACCTGCCCATTCGACCACCAAGCGAAACATCGCATCGAGCGAGCACGTACTCGGATGGAAGCCGGTCTT
GTCGATCAGGATGATCTGGACGAAGAGCATCAGGGGCTCGCGCCAGCCGAACTGTTCGCCAGGCTCAAGG
CGAGCATGCCCGACGGCGAGGATCTCGTCGTGACCCATGGCGATGCCTGCTTGCCGAATATCATGGTGGA
AAATGGCCGCTTTTCTGGATTCATCGACTGTGGCCGGCTGGGTGTGGCGGACCGCTATCAGGACATAGCG
TTGGCTACCCGTGATATTGCTGAAGAGCTTGGCGGCGAATGGGCTGACCGCTTCCTCGTGCTTTACGGTA
TCGCCGCTCCCGATTCGCAGCGCATCGCCTTCTATCGCCTTCTTGACGAGTTCTTCTGAGCGGGACTCTG
GGGTTCGAAATGACCGACCAAGCGACGCCCAACCTGCCATCACGAGATTTCGATTCCACCGCCGCCTTCT
ATGAAAGGTTGGGCTTCGGAATCGTTTTCCGGGACGCCGGCTGGATGATCCTCCAGCGCGGGGATCTCAT
GCTGGAGTTCTTCGCCCACCCTAGGGGGAGGCTAACTGAAACACGGAAGGAGACAATACCGGAAGGAACC
CGCGCTATGACGGCAATAAAAAGACAGAATAAAACGCACGGTGTTGGGTCGTTTGTTCATAAACGCGGGG
TTCGGTCCCAGGGCTGGCACTCTGTCGATACCCCACCGAGACCCCATTGGGGCCAATACGCCCGCGTTTC
TTCCTTTTCCCCACCCCACCCCCCAAGTTCGGGTGAAGGCCCAGGGCTCGCAGCCAACGTCGGGGCGGCA
GGCCCTGCCATAGCCTCAGGTTACTCATATATACTTTAGATTGATTTAAAACTTCATTTTTAATTTAAAA
GGATCTAGGTGAAGATCCTTTTTGATAATCTCATGACCAAAATCCCTTAACGTGAGTTTTCGTTCCACTG
AGCGTCAGACCCCGTAGAAAAGATCAAAGGATCTTCTTGAGATCCTTTTTTTCTGCGCGTAATCTGCTGC
TTGCAAACAAAAAAACCACCGCTACCAGCGGTGGTTTGTTTGCCGGATCAAGAGCTACCAACTCTTTTTC
CGAAGGTAACTGGCTTCAGCAGAGCGCAGATACCAAATACTGTTCTTCTAGTGTAGCCGTAGTTAGGCCA
CCACTTCAAGAACTCTGTAGCACCGCCTACATACCTCGCTCTGCTAATCCTGTTACCAGTGGCTGCTGCC
AGTGGCGATAAGTCGTGTCTTACCGGGTTGGACTCAAGACGATAGTTACCGGATAAGGCGCAGCGGTCGG
GCTGAACGGGGGGTTCGTGAACACAGCCCAGCTTGGAGCGAACGACCTACACCGAACTGAGATACCTACA
GCGTGAGCTATGAGAAAGCGCCACGCTTCCCGAAGGGAGAAAGGCGGACAGGTATCCGGTAAGCGGCAGG
GTCGGAACAGGAGAGCGCACGAGGGAGCTTCCAGGGGGAAACGCCTGGTATCTTTATAGTCCTGTCGGGT
TTCGCCACCTCTGACTTGAGCGTCGATTTTTGTGATGCTCGTCAGGGGGGCGGAGCCTATGGAAAAACGC
CAGCAACGCGGCCTTTTTACGGTTCCTGGCCTTTTGCTGGCCTTTTGCTCACATGTTCTTTCCTGCGTTA
TCCCCTGATTCTGTGGATAACCGTATTACCGCCATGCAT
