LOCUS       Exported 1038 bp ds-DNA linear SYN 30-MAY-2021
DEFINITION  synthetic linear DNA
ACCESSION   .
VERSION     .
KEYWORDS    pARF6(T27N)-CFP
SOURCE      synthetic DNA construct
  ORGANISM  synthetic DNA construct
REFERENCE   1 (bases 1 to 1038)
  AUTHORS   Beemiller P, Hoppe AD, Swanson JA
  TITLE     A Phosphatidylinositol-3-Kinase-Dependent Signal Transition
            Regulates ARF1 and ARF6 during Fcgamma Receptor-Mediated
            Phagocytosis.
  JOURNAL   PLoS Biol. 2006 May 9. 4(6):e162.
  PUBMED    16669702
REFERENCE   2 (bases 1 to 1038)
  AUTHORS   .
  TITLE     Direct Submission
  JOURNAL   Exported May 30, 2021 from SnapGene Server 1.1.58
            http://www.snapgene.com
FEATURES             Location/Qualifiers
     source          1..1038
                     /organism="synthetic DNA construct"
                     /mol_type="other DNA"
     regulatory      611..620
                     /regulatory_class="other"
                     /note="vertebrate consensus sequence for strong initiation
                     of translation (Kozak, 1987)"
     primer_bind     complement(662..683)
                     /label=EGFP-N
                     /note="EGFP, reverse primer"
     primer_bind     complement(923..942)
                     /label=EXFP-R
                     /note="For distinguishing EGFP variants, reverse primer"
ORIGIN
        1 ccgtcagatc cgctagcgct accggactca gatctcgagc tcaagcttcg aattcatggg
       61 gaaggtgcta tccaaaatct tcgggaacaa ggaaatgcgg atcctcatgt tgggcctgga
      121 cgcggccggc aagaatacaa tcctgtacaa gttgaagctg ggccagtcgg tgaccaccat
      181 tcccactgtg ggtttcaacg tggagacggt gacttacaaa aatgtcaagt tcaacgtatg
      241 ggatgtgggc ggccaggaca agatccggcc gctctggcgg cattactaca ctgggaccca
      301 aggtctcatc ttcgtagtgg actgcgccga ccgcgaccgc atcgatgagg ctcgccagga
      361 gctgcaccgc attatcaatg accgggagat gagggacgcc ataatcctca tcttcgccaa
      421 caagcaggac ctgcccgatg ccatgaaacc ccacgagatc caggagaaac tgggcctgac
      481 ccggattcgg gacaggaact ggtatgtgca gccctcctgt gccacctcag gggacggact
      541 ctatgagggg ctcacatggt taacctctaa ctacaaatct ttggtaccgc gggcccggga
      601 tccaccggtc gccaccatgg tgagcaaggg cgaggagctg ttcaccgggg tggtgcccat
      661 cctggtcgag ctggacggcg acgtaaacgg ccacaagttc agcgtgtccg gcgagggcga
      721 gggcgatgcc acctacggca agctgaccct gaagttcatc tgcaccaccg gcaagctgcc
      781 cgtgccctgg cccaccctcg tgaccaccct gacctggggc gtgcagtgct tcagccgcta
      841 ccccgaccac atgaagcagc acgacttctt caagtccgcc atgcccgaag gctacgtcca
      901 ggagcgcacc atcttcttca aggacgacgg caactacaag acccgcgccg aggtgaagtt
      961 cgagggcgac cccctggtga accgcatcga gctgaggggc atcgacttca aggaggacgg
     1021 caacatcctg ggggcaca
//
